Addgene plasmid #131165: pExo84-CRU 303
Purpose: For C-terminal genomic integration of Cub-R-URA3, HIS3 complements the histidine auxotrophy of S. cerevisiae his mutant
Depositing lab: Nils Johnsson. Depositing organization: Universitaet Ulm. Publication: Detecting protein-protein interactions with the Split-Ubiquitin sensor. Dunkler A, Muller J, Johnsson N. Methods Mol Biol. 2012;786:115-30. doi: 10.1007/978-1-61779-292-2_7. PubMed 21938623.
Backbone
  Vector backbone: pRS303
  Backbone manufacturer: Sikorski and Hieter, 1991
  Vector type: Yeast Expression
Growth in bacteria
  Bacterial resistance: Ampicillin, 100 μg/mL
  Growth temperature: 37°C
  Growth strain: DH5alpha
  Copy number: Low Copy
Gene/Insert
  Gene/Insert name: ScExo84
  Species: S. cerevisiae (budding yeast)
  Tag / fusion protein: CRU (C terminal on insert)
  Cloning method: Restriction Enzyme; 5′ cloning site Unknown (unknown if destroyed)
Terms and licenses: Academic/Nonprofit Terms; Industry Terms: Not Available to Industry
How to cite: pExo84-CRU 303 was a gift from Nils Johnsson (Addgene plasmid # 131165 ; http://n2t.net/addgene:131165 ; RRID:Addgene_131165)
