[The description below was written by a language model from this plasmid's Addgene catalogue record and pLannotate feature annotations shown in this document.]
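Description:
pExo84-CRU 303 is a yeast integrating plasmid built on the pRS303 backbone and used to tag the chromosomal EXO84 gene of Saccharomyces cerevisiae with the split-ubiquitin reporter module Cub-R-URA3 (CRU). The feature table shows no yeast replication origin or centromere, as expected for pRS303, so it can only be maintained in yeast by recombining into the genome. Integrants are selected through the HIS3 marker, driven by its own promoter, which complements a histidine auxotrophy. In E. coli the plasmid is propagated via a ColE1/pUC-type origin with ampicillin resistance. The catalogue lists it as low copy, although the annotated origin is described as a high-copy type. An f1 origin and the pBluescript-derived polylinker, flanked by T7 and T3 promoters and lacZα remnants, are also present.

The payload is a roughly 540 bp fragment of the EXO84 coding sequence rather than the full gene, and no yeast promoter is annotated upstream of it. It is followed by a ubiquitin fragment (the C-terminal half, Cub), a short lacI-derived segment, an HA epitope and a URA3 coding sequence. This arrangement fits the stated purpose. Homologous recombination at the EXO84 locus would fuse CRU to the C-terminus of the endogenous exocyst subunit, presumably leaving expression under the native promoter.

In the split-ubiquitin assay, interaction of Exo84-CRU with a partner carrying the N-terminal ubiquitin half (Nub) reconstitutes a ubiquitin-like fold. Ubiquitin-specific proteases then cleave after Cub and release a Ura3 reporter that begins with a destabilising arginine and is rapidly degraded. Interaction is read out as loss of growth without uracil and gain of resistance to 5-FOA. The cloning sites used are not recorded.
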