Features (pLannotate 1.2.2; 24 found; start..end, strand, type, name):
    137..186     +  misc_feature   bom (fragment): basis of mobility region from pBR322
    187..267     -  CDS            MRM1 (fragment): MRM1_YEAST - Also known as PET56 From Saccharomyces cerevisiae (strain ATCC 204508 / S288c) (Baker's yeast).
    317..504     +  promoter       HIS3 promoter: S. cerevisiae HIS3
    505..1167    +  CDS            HIS3: imidazoleglycerol-phosphate dehydratase, required for histidine biosynthesis; S. cerevisiae HIS3; yeast auxotrophic marker
   1375..1426    +  misc_feature   bom (fragment): basis of mobility region from pBR322
   1454..1882    -  rep_origin     f1 ori (sequence partly withheld): f1 bacteriophage origin of replication; arrow indicates direction of (+) strand synthesis
   1886..2043    -  CDS            lacZα (fragment): LacZα fragment of β-galactosidase; lacZ fragment
   2046..2064    +  promoter       T7 promoter: promoter for bacteriophage T7 RNA polymerase
   2073..2097    +  misc_feature   MCS (fragment): pBluescript multiple cloning site
   2095..2634    +  CDS            EXO84 (fragment): EXO84_YEAST - Also known as USA3. Experimental evidence at protein level: Swiss-Prot protein existence level 1. Involved in the secretory pathway as part of the exocyst complex which tethers secretory vesicles to the sites of exocytosis. Plays a role in both the assembly of the exocyst and the polarization of this complex to specific sites of the plasma membrane for exocytosis and to the budding site. Also involved in assembly of the spliceosome. From Saccharomyces cerevisiae (strain ATCC 204508 / S288c) (Baker's yeast).
   2644..2769    +  CDS            ubiquitin (fragment): Saccharomyces cerevisiae ubiquitin
   2790..2903    +  CDS            lacI (fragment): lac repressor; lacI; The lac repressor binds to the lac operator to inhibit transcription in E. coli. This inhibition can be relieved by adding lactose or isopropyl-β-D-thiogalactopyranoside (IPTG).
   2908..2933    +  CDS            HA (fragment): HA (human influenza hemagglutinin) epitope tag
   2949..3750    +  CDS            URA3 (fragment): orotidine-5'-phosphate decarboxylase, required for uracil biosynthesis; S. cerevisiae URA3; yeast auxotrophic marker, counterselectable with 5-fluoroorotic acid (5-FOA)
   3896..3914    +  misc_feature   MCS (fragment): pBluescript multiple cloning site
   3926..3944    -  promoter       T3 promoter: promoter for bacteriophage T3 RNA polymerase
   3989..4005    -  protein_bind   lac operator: The lac repressor binds to the lac operator to inhibit transcription in E. coli. This inhibition can be relieved by adding lactose or isopropyl-β-D-thiogalactopyranoside (IPTG). lac repressor encoded by lacI
   4013..4043    -  promoter       lac promoter: promoter for the E. coli lac operon
   4058..4079    -  protein_bind   CAP binding site: CAP binding activates transcription in the presence of cAMP. E. coli catabolite activator protein
   4092..4184    -  CDS            lacI (fragment): lac repressor; lacI; The lac repressor binds to the lac operator to inhibit transcription in E. coli. This inhibition can be relieved by adding lactose or isopropyl-β-D-thiogalactopyranoside (IPTG).
   4367..4955    -  rep_origin     ori: high-copy-number ColE1/pMB1/pBR322/pUC origin of replication
   5126..5986    -  CDS            AmpR: β-lactamase; bla; confers resistance to ampicillin, carbenicillin, and related antibiotics
   5987..6091    -  promoter       AmpR promoter: bla
   6186..35      +  CDS            rop (fragment) (across the origin): Rop protein, which maintains plasmids at low copy number; rop
>Addgene plasmid #131165 | pExo84-CRU 303 | addgene full sequence | sequence record 255834 | Addgene NGS Result
TCGCGCGTTTCGGTGATGACGGTGAAAACCTCTGACACATGCAGCTCCCGGAGACGGTCACAGCTTGTCT
GTAAGCGGATGCCGGGAGCAGACAAGCCCGTCAGGGCGCGTCAGCGGGTGTTGGCGGGTGTCGGGGCTGG
CTTAACTATGCGGCATCAGAGCAGATTGTACTGAGAGTGCACCATAAATTCCCGTTTTAAGAGCTTGGTG
AGCGCTAGGAGTCACTGCCAGGTATCGTTTGAACACGGCATTAGTCAGGGAAGTCATAACACAGTCCTTT
CCCGCAATTTTCTTTTTCTATTACTCTTGGCCTCCTCTAGTACACTCTATATTTTTTTATGCCTCGGTAA
TGATTTTCATTTTTTTTTTTCCACCTAGCGGATGACTCTTTTTTTTTCTTAGCGATTGGCATTATCACAT
AATGAATTATACATTATATAAAGTAATGTGATTTCTTCGAAGAATATACTAAAAAATGAGCAGGCAAGAT
AAACGAAGGCAAAGATGACAGAGCAGAAAGCCCTAGTAAAGCGTATTACAAATGAAACCAAGATTCAGAT
TGCGATCTCTTTAAAGGGTGGTCCCCTAGCGATAGAGCACTCGATCTTCCCAGAAAAAGAGGCAGAAGCA
GTAGCAGAACAGGCCACACAATCGCAAGTGATTAACGTCCACACAGGTATAGGGTTTCTGGACCATATGA
TACATGCTCTGGCCAAGCATTCCGGCTGGTCGCTAATCGTTGAGTGCATTGGTGACTTACACATAGACGA
CCATCACACCACTGAAGACTGCGGGATTGCTCTCGGTCAAGCTTTTAAAGAGGCCCTAGGGGCCGTGCGT
GGAGTAAAAAGGTTTGGATCAGGATTTGCGCCTTTGGATGAGGCACTTTCCAGAGCGGTGGTAGATCTTT
CGAACAGGCCGTACGCAGTTGTCGAACTTGGTTTGCAAAGGGAGAAAGTAGGAGATCTCTCTTGCGAGAT
GATCCCGCATTTTCTTGAAAGCTTTGCAGAGGCTAGCAGAATTACCCTCCACGTTGATTGTCTGCGAGGC
AAGAATGATCATCACCGTAGTGAGAGTGCGTTCAAGGCTCTTGCGGTTGCCATAAGAGAAGCCACCTCGC
CCAATGGTACCAACGATGTTCCCTCCACCAAAGGTGTTCTTATGTAGTGACACCGATTATTTAAAGCTGC
AGCATACGATATATATACATGTGTATATATGTATACCTATGAATGTCAGTAAGTATGTATACGAACAGTA
TGATACTGAAGATGACAAGGTAATGCATCATTCTATACGTGTCATTCTGAACGAGGCGCGCTTTCCTTTT
TTCTTTTTGCTTTTTCTTTTTTTTTCTCTTGAACTCGACGGATCTATGCGGTGTGAAATACCGCACAGAT
GCGTAAGGAGAAAATACCGCATCAGGAAATTGTAAGCGTTAATATTTTGTTAAAATTCGCGTTAAATTTT
TGTTAAATCAGCTCATTTTTTAACCAATAGGCCGAAATCGGCAAAATCCCTTATAAATCAAAAGAATAGA
CCGAGATAGGGT
[37 nt withheld, positions 1553-1589]
AAAGAACGTGGACTCCAACGTCAAAGG
[49 nt withheld, positions 1617-1665]
T
[91 nt withheld, positions 1667-1757]
G
[124 nt withheld, positions 1759-1882]
CCATTCGCCATTCAGGCTGCGCAACTGTTGGGAAGGGCGATCGGTGCGGGCCTCTTCGCTATTACGCCAG
CTGGCGAAAGGGGGATGTGCTGCAAGGCGATTAAGTTGGGTAACGCCAGGGTTTTCCCAGTCACGACGTT
GTAAAACGACGGCCAGTGAATTGTAATACGACTCACTATAGGGCGAATTGGAGCTCCACCGCGGTGGCGG
CCGCTGATGAAGAGTTAATGTTACTTAACCTGATATCTTTAAAAATCGAACAAAGAAGAGAGGCCATTTC
TAGCAAACTTTCTCAGAGCATTTTATCATCGAATGAAATAGTGCATTTGAAAAGCGGTACTGAAAATATG
ATTAAGTTAGGATTACCAGAGCAAGCTCTTGACCTATTCTTACAGAATAGATCTAATTTCATTCAAGATT
TGATTCTACAGATTGGATCAGTGGACAATCCTACGAACTATTTGACTCAATTGGCTGTTATCAGGTTCCA
AACCATTAAAAAAACAGTGGAGGACTTCCAGGATATTTTCAAAGAACTCGGGGCTAAGATTTCTTCCATC
CTAGTAGATTGGTGTAGCGACGAAGTGGATAATCACTTCAAATTGATAGACAAGCAATTACTGAATGATG
AAATGTTATCCCCAGGGTCCATTAAGTCATCCAGAAAACAGATAGATGGATTGAAGGCCGTAGGTTTGGA
TTTTGTCTACAAATTGGACGAGTTTATCAAAAAGAACAGTGATAAAATTCGCGGGTCGACCGGTATCCCT
CCAGATCAACAAAGATTGATCTTTGCCGGTAAGCAGCTAGAAGACGGTAGAACGCTGTCTGATTACAACA
TTCAGAAGGAGTCCACCTTACATCTTGTGCTAAGGCTAAGAGGTGGTAGGCACGGATCCGGAGCTTGGCT
GTTGCCCGTCTCACTGGTGAAAAGAAAAACCACCCTGGCGCCCAATACGCAAACCGCCTCTCCCCGCGCG
TTGGCCGATTCATTAATGCAGCTGGCACGACAGGTTTCCCGTGGCTACCCATACGACGTCCCAGATTACG
CCGCTTTCCTTGGCCAGTCGAAAGCTACATATAAGGAACGTGCTGCTACTCATCCTAGTCCTGTTGCTGC
CAAGCTATTTAATATCATGCACGAAAAGCAAACAAACTTGTGTGCTTCATTGGATGTTCGTACCACCAAG
GAATTACTGGAGTTAGTTGAAGCATTAGGTCCCAAAATTTGTTTACTAAAAACACATGTGGATATCTTGA
CTGATTTTTCCATGGAGGGCACAGTTAAGCCGCTAAAGGCATTATCCGCCAAGTACAATTTTTTACTCTT
CGAAGACAGAAAATTTGCTGACATTGGTAATACAGTCAAATTGCAGTACTCTGCGGGTGTATACAGAATA
GCAGAATGGGCAGACATTACGAATGCACACGGTGTGGTGGGCCCAGGTATTGTTAGCGGTTTGAAGCAGG
CGGCAGAAGAAGTAACAAAGGAACCTAGAGGCCTTTTGATGTTAGCAGAATTGTCATGCAAGGGCTCCCT
ATCTACTGGAGAATATACTAAGGGTACTGTTGACATTGCGAAGAGCGACAAAGATTTTGTTATCGGCTTT
ATTGCTCAAAGAGACATGGGTGGAAGAGATGAAGGTTACGATTGGTTGATTATGACACCCGGTGTGGGTT
TAGATGACAAGGGAGACGCATTGGGTCAACAGTATAGAACCGTGGATGATGTGGTCTCTACAGGATCTGA
CATTATTATTGTTGGAAGAGGACTATTTGCAAAGGGAAGGGATGCTAAGGTAGAGGGTGAACGTTACAGA
AAAGCAGGCTGGGAAGCATATTTGAGAAGATGCGGCCAGCAAAACTAAAAAACTGTATTATAAGTAAATG
CATGTATACTAAACTCACAAATTAGAGCTTCAATTTAATTATATCAGTTATTACCCGGGAATCTCGGTCG
TAATGATTTTTATAATGACGAAAAAAAAAAAATTGGAAAGAAAAAGCTTATCGCGAGGGGGGGCCCGGTA
CCAGCTTTTGTTCCCTTTAGTGAGGGTTAATTTCGAGCTTGGCGTAATCATGGTCATAGCTGTTTCCTGT
GTGAAATTGTTATCCGCTCACAATTCCACACAACATACGAGCCGGAAGCATAAAGTGTAAAGCCTGGGGT
GCCTAATGAGTGAGCTAACTCACATTAATTGCGTTGCGCTCACTGCCCGCTTTCCAGTCGGGAAACCTGT
CGTGCCAGCTGCATTAATGAATCGGCCAACGCGCGGGGAGAGGCGGTTTGCGTATTGGGCGCTCTTCCGC
TTCCTCGCTCACTGACTCGCTGCGCTCGGTCGTTCGGCTGCGGCGAGCGGTATCAGCTCACTCAAAGGCG
GTAATACGGTTATCCACAGAATCAGGGGATAACGCAGGAAAGAACATGTGAGCAAAAGGCCAGCAAAAGG
CCAGGAACCGTAAAAAGGCCGCGTTGCTGGCGTTTTTCCATAGGCTCCGCCCCCCTGACGAGCATCACAA
AAATCGACGCTCAAGTCAGAGGTGGCGAAACCCGACAGGACTATAAAGATACCAGGCGTTTCCCCCTGGA
AGCTCCCTCGTGCGCTCTCCTGTTCCGACCCTGCCGCTTACCGGATACCTGTCCGCCTTTCTCCCTTCGG
GAAGCGTGGCGCTTTCTCATAGCTCACGCTGTAGGTATCTCAGTTCGGTGTAGGTCGTTCGCTCCAAGCT
GGGCTGTGTGCACGAACCCCCCGTTCAGCCCGACCGCTGCGCCTTATCCGGTAACTATCGTCTTGAGTCC
AACCCGGTAAGACACGACTTATCGCCACTGGCAGCAGCCACTGGTAACAGGATTAGCAGAGCGAGGTATG
TAGGCGGTGCTACAGAGTTCTTGAAGTGGTGGCCTAACTACGGCTACACTAGAAGAACAGTATTTGGTAT
CTGCGCTCTGCTGAAGCCAGTTACCTTCGGAAAAAGAGTTGGTAGCTCTTGATCCGGCAAACAAACCACC
GCTGGTAGCGGTGGTTTTTTTGTTTGCAAGCAGCAGATTACGCGCAGAAAAAAAGGATCTCAAGAAGATC
CTTTGATCTTTTCTACGGGGTCTGACGCTCAGTGGAACGAAAACTCACGTTAAGGGATTTTGGTCATGAG
ATTATCAAAAAGGATCTTCACCTAGATCCTTTTAAATTAAAAATGAAGTTTTAAATCAATCTAAAGTATA
TATGAGTAAACTTGGTCTGACAGTTACCAATGCTTAATCAGTGAGGCACCTATCTCAGCGATCTGTCTAT
TTCGTTCATCCATAGTTGCCTGACTCCCCGTCGTGTAGATAACTACGATACGGGAGGGCTTACCATCTGG
CCCCAGTGCTGCAATGATACCGCGAGACCCACGCTCACCGGCTCCAGATTTATCAGCAATAAACCAGCCA
GCCGGAAGGGCCGAGCGCAGAAGTGGTCCTGCAACTTTATCCGCCTCCATCCAGTCTATTAATTGTTGCC
GGGAAGCTAGAGTAAGTAGTTCGCCAGTTAATAGTTTGCGCAACGTTGTTGCCATTGCTACAGGCATCGT
GGTGTCACGCTCGTCGTTTGGTATGGCTTCATTCAGCTCCGGTTCCCAACGATCAAGGCGAGTTACATGA
TCCCCCATGTTGTGCAAAAAAGCGGTTAGCTCCTTCGGTCCTCCGATCGTTGTCAGAAGTAAGTTGGCCG
CAGTGTTATCACTCATGGTTATGGCAGCACTGCATAATTCTCTTACTGTCATGCCATCCGTAAGATGCTT
TTCTGTGACTGGTGAGTACTCAACCAAGTCATTCTGAGAATAGTGTATGCGGCGACCGAGTTGCTCTTGC
CCGGCGTCAATACGGGATAATACCGCGCCACATAGCAGAACTTTAAAAGTGCTCATCATTGGAAAACGTT
CTTCGGGGCGAAAACTCTCAAGGATCTTACCGCTGTTGAGATCCAGTTCGATGTAACCCACTCGTGCACC
CAACTGATCTTCAGCATCTTTTACTTTCACCAGCGTTTCTGGGTGAGCAAAAACAGGAAGGCAAAATGCC
GCAAAAAAGGGAATAAGGGCGACACGGAAATGTTGAATACTCATACTCTTCCTTTTTCAATATTATTGAA
GCATTTATCAGGGTTATTGTCTCATGAGCGGATACATATTTGAATGTATTTAGAAAAATAAACAAATAGG
GGTTCCGCGCACATTTCCCCGAAAAGTGCCACCTGACGTCTAAGAAACCATTATTATCATGACATTAACC
TATAAAAATAGGCGTATCACGAGGCCCTTTCGTC
